Addgene plasmid #196098: eA&C-BEmax
Purpose: Expresses eA&C-BEmax
Depositing lab: Xiahui Zhang. Depositing organization: Suzhou Institute of Systems Medicine. Publication: Improving adenine and dual base editors through introduction of TadA-8e and Rad51DBD. Xue N, Liu X, Zhang D, Wu Y, Zhong Y, Wang J, Fan W, Jiang H, Zhu B, Ge X, Gonzalez RVL, Chen L, Zhang S, She P, Zhong Z, Sun J, Chen X, Wang L, Gu Z, Zhu P, Liu M, Li D, Zhong TP, Zhang X. Nat Commun. 2023 Mar 3;14(1):1224. doi: 10.1038/s41467-023-36887-1. PubMed 36869044.
Backbone
  Vector backbone: pCMV
  Vector type: Mammalian Expression, CRISPR
Growth in bacteria
  Bacterial resistance: Ampicillin, 100 μg/mL
  Growth temperature: 37°C
  Growth strain: DH5alpha
  Copy number: High Copy
Gene/Insert
  Gene/Insert name: eA&C-BEmax
  Species: Synthetic
  Cloning method: Gibson Cloning
  Sequencing primers: 5′ CMV-Forward; 3′ BGH-Reverse
Terms and licenses: Academic/Nonprofit Terms; Industry Terms: Not Available to Industry
How to cite: eA&C-BEmax was a gift from Xiahui Zhang (Addgene plasmid # 196098 ; http://n2t.net/addgene:196098 ; RRID:Addgene_196098)
