[The description below was written by a language model from this plasmid's Addgene catalogue record and pLannotate feature annotations shown in this document.]
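Description:
eA&C-BEmax is a 10.6 kb mammalian expression plasmid on a pCMV backbone that encodes a synthetic dual adenine-and-cytosine base editor. It is maintained in E. coli through a high-copy ColE1/pUC-type origin and selected with ampicillin via the β-lactamase gene and its native promoter. Short remnants of lac regulatory elements, an SV40 promoter fragment and a pBR322 bom fragment are backbone leftovers with no evident role in the design. No mammalian selection marker is annotated.

The main cassette is driven by the CMV enhancer and promoter, with a T7 promoter just downstream, and ends in a bGH polyadenylation signal. The annotated coding features run in order. First is a fragment of human AID (AICDA) cytidine deaminase, followed by an E. coli TadA-derived adenosine deaminase; the associated publication title suggests this is the TadA-8e variant, although the annotation does not specify it. Next comes Streptococcus pyogenes Cas9 carrying D10A, consistent with a nickase. A bipartite nucleoplasmin nuclear localization signal, the uracil glycosylase inhibitor UGI and EGFP complete the series. Together, the two deaminases allow C-to-T and A-to-G conversions at a guide-specified site, while UGI blocks excision of the uracil intermediate. EGFP presumably marks transfected cells, but the record does not state how it is linked to the editor, and unannotated gaps between features are not explained.

A separate human U6 promoter followed by an S. pyogenes gRNA scaffold is also present, so the plasmid can likely express a guide RNA as well; the record names no spacer or target. The depositor and repository sequences give essentially identical feature maps, differing only in the annotated extents of the bGH signal and CMV enhancer.
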