Features (pLannotate 1.2.2; 23 found; start..end, strand, type, name):
    132..335     +  promoter       CMV promoter: human cytomegalovirus (CMV) immediate early promoter
    377..395     +  promoter       T7 promoter: promoter for bacteriophage T7 RNA polymerase
    466..1008    +  CDS            AICDA (fragment): AICDA_HUMAN - Also known as AID. Experimental evidence at protein level: Swiss-Prot protein existence level 1. Single-stranded DNA-specific cytidine deaminase. Involved in somatic hypermutation (SHM), gene conversion, and class-switch recombination (CSR) in B-lymphocytes by deaminating C to U during transcription of Ig-variable (V) and Ig-switch (S) region DNA. Required for several crucial steps of B-cell terminal differentiation necessary for efficient antibody responses (PubMed:18722174, PubMed:21385873, PubMed:21518874, PubMed:27716525). May also play a role in the epigenetic regulation of
   1054..1545    +  CDS            tadA: TADA_ECOLI - Also known as yfhC. Experimental evidence at protein level: Swiss-Prot protein existence level 1. Catalyzes the deamination of adenosine to inosine at the wobble position 34 of tRNA(Arg2). Essential for cell viability. From Escherichia coli (strain K12).
   1648..3249    +  CDS            dCas9(N): N-terminal portion of catalytically inactive Streptococcus pyogenes dCas9 carrying the D10A mutation (Zetsche et al., 2015)
   3250..5748    +  CDS            Cas9(C): C-terminal portion of Streptococcus pyogenes Cas9 (Zetsche et al., 2015)
   5749..5796    +  CDS            nucleoplasmin NLS: bipartite nuclear localization signal from nucleoplasmin
   6139..6387    +  CDS            UGI: UNGI_BPPB2 - Experimental evidence at protein level: Swiss-Prot protein existence level 1. This protein binds specifically and reversibly to the host uracil-DNA glycosylase, preventing removal of uracil residues from PBS2 DNA by the host uracil-excision repair system. From Bacillus phage PBS2 (Bacteriophage PBS2).
   6517..7233    +  CDS            EGFP: EGFP is a basic (constitutively fluorescent) green fluorescent protein published in 1996, derived from Aequorea victoria. It is reported to be a rapidly-maturing weak dimer with moderate acid sensitivity.
   7295..7406    +  polyA_signal   bGH poly(A) signal: bovine growth hormone polyadenylation signal
   7523..7544    +  promoter       SV40 promoter (fragment): SV40 enhancer and early promoter
   7549..7565    +  misc_feature   MCS (fragment): pBluescript multiple cloning site
   7614..7630    -  protein_bind   lac operator: The lac repressor binds to the lac operator to inhibit transcription in E. coli. This inhibition can be relieved by adding lactose or isopropyl-β-D-thiogalactopyranoside (IPTG). lac repressor encoded by lacI
   7638..7668    -  promoter       lac promoter: promoter for the E. coli lac operon
   7683..7704    -  protein_bind   CAP binding site: CAP binding activates transcription in the presence of cAMP. E. coli catabolite activator protein
   7717..7809    -  CDS            lacI (fragment): lac repressor; lacI; The lac repressor binds to the lac operator to inhibit transcription in E. coli. This inhibition can be relieved by adding lactose or isopropyl-β-D-thiogalactopyranoside (IPTG).
   7992..8580    -  rep_origin     ori: high-copy-number ColE1/pMB1/pBR322/pUC origin of replication
   8751..9611    -  CDS            AmpR: β-lactamase; bla; confers resistance to ampicillin, carbenicillin, and related antibiotics
   9612..9716    -  promoter       AmpR promoter: bla
   9787..9831    -  misc_feature   bom (fragment): basis of mobility region from pBR322
  10006..10246   +  promoter       U6 promoter: RNA polymerase III promoter for human U6 snRNA
  10273..10348   +  misc_RNA       gRNA scaffold: guide RNA scaffold for the Streptococcus pyogenes CRISPR/Cas9 system
  10368..131     +  enhancer       CMV enhancer (across the origin): human cytomegalovirus immediate early enhancer
>Addgene plasmid #196098 | eA&C-BEmax | addgene full sequence | sequence record 478238 | Addgene NGS Result
ATATGCCAAGTACGCCCCCTATTGACGTCAATGACGGTAAATGGCCCGCCTGGCATTATGCCCAGTACAT
GACCTTATGGGACTTTCCTACTTGGCAGTACATCTACGTATTAGTCATCGCTATTACCATGGTGATGCGG
TTTTGGCAGTACATCAATGGGCGTGGATAGCGGTTTGACTCACGGGGATTTCCAAGTCTCCACCCCATTG
ACGTCAATGGGAGTTTGTTTTGGCACCAAAATCAACGGGACTTTCCAAAATGTCGTAACAACTCCGCCCC
ATTGACGCAAATGGGCGGTAGGCGTGTACGGTGGGAGGTCTATATAAGCAGAGCTGGTTTAGTGAACCGT
CAGATCCGCTAGAGATCCGCGGCCGCTAATACGACTCACTATAGGGAGAGCCGCCACCATGAAACGGACA
GCCGACGGAAGCGAGTTCGAGTCACCAAAGAAGAAGCGGAAAGTCGACAGCCTGCTGATGAACCGGAGAA
AGTTCCTGTATCAGTTTAAGAATGTGAGGTGGGCAAAGGGCAGGCGCGAGACCTACCTGTGCTATGTGGT
GAAGCGGAGAGATAGCGCCACATCTTTCAGCCTGGACTTTGGCTACCTGCGGAACAAGAATGGCTGCCAC
GTGGAGCTGCTGTTTCTGAGATACATCTCCGACTGGGATCTGGACCCAGGCAGGTGTTATCGCGTGACCT
GGTTCACATCCTGGTCTCCCTGCTACGATTGTGCCCGGCACGTGGCCGACTTTCTGAGAGGCAACCCTAA
TCTGTCTCTGAGGATCTTCACCGCCCGCCTGTATTTTTGCGAGGATAGGAAGGCCGAGCCAGAGGGACTG
AGGCGCCTGCACAGGGCCGGCGTGCAGATCGCCATCATGACATTCAAGGACTACTTTTATTGTTGGAACA
CCTTCGTGGAGAATCACGAGCGGACATTTAAGGCCTGGGAGGGACTGCACGAGAACTCCGTGCGGCTGTC
TAGACAGCTGCGGAGAATCCTGCTGCCAGAGGCCGCCGCCAAGGAAGCTGCCGCCAAGGAGGCCGCCGCC
AAGTCTGAGGTGGAGTTTTCCCACGAGTACTGGATGAGACATGCCCTGACCCTGGCCAAGAGGGCACGGG
ATGAGAGGGAGGTGCCTGTGGGAGCCGTGCTGGTGCTGAACAATAGAGTGATCGGCGAGGGCTGGAACAG
AGCCATCGGCCTGCACGACCCAACAGCCCATGCCGAAATTATGGCCCTGAGACAGGGCGGCCTGGTCATG
CAGAACTACAGACTGATTGACGCCACCCTGTACGTGACATTCGAGCCTTGCGTGATGTGCGCCGGCGCCA
TGATCCACTCTAGGATCGGCCGCGTGGTGTTTGGCGTGAGGAACTCAAAAAGAGGCGCCGCAGGCTCCCT
GATGAACGTGCTGAACTACCCCGGCATGAATCACCGCGTCGAAATTACCGAGGGAATCCTGGCAGATGAA
TGTGCCGCCCTGCTGTGCGATTTCTATCGGATGCCTAGACAGGTGTTCAATGCTCAGAAGAAGGCCCAGA
GCTCCATCAACTCCGGAGGATCTAGCGGAGGCTCCTCTGGCTCTGAGACACCTGGCACAAGCGAGAGCGC
AACACCTGAAAGCAGCGGGGGCAGCAGCGGGGGGTCAGACAAGAAGTACAGCATCGGCCTGGCCATCGGC
ACCAACTCTGTGGGCTGGGCCGTGATCACCGACGAGTACAAGGTGCCCAGCAAGAAATTCAAGGTGCTGG
GCAACACCGACCGGCACAGCATCAAGAAGAACCTGATCGGAGCCCTGCTGTTCGACAGCGGCGAAACAGC
CGAGGCCACCCGGCTGAAGAGAACCGCCAGAAGAAGATACACCAGACGGAAGAACCGGATCTGCTATCTG
CAAGAGATCTTCAGCAACGAGATGGCCAAGGTGGACGACAGCTTCTTCCACAGACTGGAAGAGTCCTTCC
TGGTGGAAGAGGATAAGAAGCACGAGCGGCACCCCATCTTCGGCAACATCGTGGACGAGGTGGCCTACCA
CGAGAAGTACCCCACCATCTACCACCTGAGAAAGAAACTGGTGGACAGCACCGACAAGGCCGACCTGCGG
CTGATCTATCTGGCCCTGGCCCACATGATCAAGTTCCGGGGCCACTTCCTGATCGAGGGCGACCTGAACC
CCGACAACAGCGACGTGGACAAGCTGTTCATCCAGCTGGTGCAGACCTACAACCAGCTGTTCGAGGAAAA
CCCCATCAACGCCAGCGGCGTGGACGCCAAGGCCATCCTGTCTGCCAGACTGAGCAAGAGCAGACGGCTG
GAAAATCTGATCGCCCAGCTGCCCGGCGAGAAGAAGAATGGCCTGTTCGGAAACCTGATTGCCCTGAGCC
TGGGCCTGACCCCCAACTTCAAGAGCAACTTCGACCTGGCCGAGGATGCCAAACTGCAGCTGAGCAAGGA
CACCTACGACGACGACCTGGACAACCTGCTGGCCCAGATCGGCGACCAGTACGCCGACCTGTTTCTGGCC
GCCAAGAACCTGTCCGACGCCATCCTGCTGAGCGACATCCTGAGAGTGAACACCGAGATCACCAAGGCCC
CCCTGAGCGCCTCTATGATCAAGAGATACGACGAGCACCACCAGGACCTGACCCTGCTGAAAGCTCTCGT
GCGGCAGCAGCTGCCTGAGAAGTACAAAGAGATTTTCTTCGACCAGAGCAAGAACGGCTACGCCGGCTAC
ATTGACGGCGGAGCCAGCCAGGAAGAGTTCTACAAGTTCATCAAGCCCATCCTGGAAAAGATGGACGGCA
CCGAGGAACTGCTCGTGAAGCTGAACAGAGAGGACCTGCTGCGGAAGCAGCGGACCTTCGACAACGGCAG
CATCCCCCACCAGATCCACCTGGGAGAGCTGCACGCCATTCTGCGGCGGCAGGAAGATTTTTACCCATTC
CTGAAGGACAACCGGGAAAAGATCGAGAAGATCCTGACCTTCCGCATCCCCTACTACGTGGGCCCTCTGG
CCAGGGGAAACAGCAGATTCGCCTGGATGACCAGAAAGAGCGAGGAAACCATCACCCCCTGGAACTTCGA
GGAAGTGGTGGACAAGGGCGCTTCCGCCCAGAGCTTCATCGAGCGGATGACCAACTTCGATAAGAACCTG
CCCAACGAGAAGGTGCTGCCCAAGCACAGCCTGCTGTACGAGTACTTCACCGTGTATAACGAGCTGACCA
AAGTGAAATACGTGACCGAGGGAATGAGAAAGCCCGCCTTCCTGAGCGGCGAGCAGAAAAAGGCCATCGT
GGACCTGCTGTTCAAGACCAACCGGAAAGTGACCGTGAAGCAGCTGAAAGAGGACTACTTCAAGAAAATC
GAGTGCTTCGACTCCGTGGAAATCTCCGGCGTGGAAGATCGGTTCAACGCCTCCCTGGGCACATACCACG
ATCTGCTGAAAATTATCAAGGACAAGGACTTCCTGGACAATGAGGAAAACGAGGACATTCTGGAAGATAT
CGTGCTGACCCTGACACTGTTTGAGGACAGAGAGATGATCGAGGAACGGCTGAAAACCTATGCCCACCTG
TTCGACGACAAAGTGATGAAGCAGCTGAAGCGGCGGAGATACACCGGCTGGGGCAGGCTGAGCCGGAAGC
TGATCAACGGCATCCGGGACAAGCAGTCCGGCAAGACAATCCTGGATTTCCTGAAGTCCGACGGCTTCGC
CAACAGAAACTTCATGCAGCTGATCCACGACGACAGCCTGACCTTTAAAGAGGACATCCAGAAAGCCCAG
GTGTCCGGCCAGGGCGATAGCCTGCACGAGCACATTGCCAATCTGGCCGGCAGCCCCGCCATTAAGAAGG
GCATCCTGCAGACAGTGAAGGTGGTGGACGAGCTCGTGAAAGTGATGGGCCGGCACAAGCCCGAGAACAT
CGTGATCGAAATGGCCAGAGAGAACCAGACCACCCAGAAGGGACAGAAGAACAGCCGCGAGAGAATGAAG
CGGATCGAAGAGGGCATCAAAGAGCTGGGCAGCCAGATCCTGAAAGAACACCCCGTGGAAAACACCCAGC
TGCAGAACGAGAAGCTGTACCTGTACTACCTGCAGAATGGGCGGGATATGTACGTGGACCAGGAACTGGA
CATCAACCGGCTGTCCGACTACGATGTGGACCATATCGTGCCTCAGAGCTTTCTGAAGGACGACTCCATC
GACAACAAGGTGCTGACCAGAAGCGACAAGAACCGGGGCAAGAGCGACAACGTGCCCTCCGAAGAGGTCG
TGAAGAAGATGAAGAACTACTGGCGGCAGCTGCTGAACGCCAAGCTGATTACCCAGAGAAAGTTCGACAA
TCTGACCAAGGCCGAGAGAGGCGGCCTGAGCGAACTGGATAAGGCCGGCTTCATCAAGAGACAGCTGGTG
GAAACCCGGCAGATCACAAAGCACGTGGCACAGATCCTGGACTCCCGGATGAACACTAAGTACGACGAGA
ATGACAAGCTGATCCGGGAAGTGAAAGTGATCACCCTGAAGTCCAAGCTGGTGTCCGATTTCCGGAAGGA
TTTCCAGTTTTACAAAGTGCGCGAGATCAACAACTACCACCACGCCCACGACGCCTACCTGAACGCCGTC
GTGGGAACCGCCCTGATCAAAAAGTACCCTAAGCTGGAAAGCGAGTTCGTGTACGGCGACTACAAGGTGT
ACGACGTGCGGAAGATGATCGCCAAGAGCGAGCAGGAAATCGGCAAGGCTACCGCCAAGTACTTCTTCTA
CAGCAACATCATGAACTTTTTCAAGACCGAGATTACCCTGGCCAACGGCGAGATCCGGAAGCGGCCTCTG
ATCGAGACAAACGGCGAAACCGGGGAGATCGTGTGGGATAAGGGCCGGGATTTTGCCACCGTGCGGAAAG
TGCTGAGCATGCCCCAAGTGAATATCGTGAAAAAGACCGAGGTGCAGACAGGCGGCTTCAGCAAAGAGTC
TATCCTGCCCAAGAGGAACAGCGATAAGCTGATCGCCAGAAAGAAGGACTGGGACCCTAAGAAGTACGGC
GGCTTCGACAGCCCCACCGTGGCCTATTCTGTGCTGGTGGTGGCCAAAGTGGAAAAGGGCAAGTCCAAGA
AACTGAAGAGTGTGAAAGAGCTGCTGGGGATCACCATCATGGAAAGAAGCAGCTTCGAGAAGAATCCCAT
CGACTTTCTGGAAGCCAAGGGCTACAAAGAAGTGAAAAAGGACCTGATCATCAAGCTGCCTAAGTACTCC
CTGTTCGAGCTGGAAAACGGCCGGAAGAGAATGCTGGCCTCTGCCGGCGAACTGCAGAAGGGAAACGAAC
TGGCCCTGCCCTCCAAATATGTGAACTTCCTGTACCTGGCCAGCCACTATGAGAAGCTGAAGGGCTCCCC
CGAGGATAATGAGCAGAAACAGCTGTTTGTGGAACAGCACAAGCACTACCTGGACGAGATCATCGAGCAG
ATCAGCGAGTTCTCCAAGAGAGTGATCCTGGCCGACGCTAATCTGGACAAAGTGCTGTCCGCCTACAACA
AGCACCGGGATAAGCCCATCAGAGAGCAGGCCGAGAATATCATCCACCTGTTTACCCTGACCAATCTGGG
AGCCCCTGCCGCCTTCAAGTACTTTGACACCACCATCGACCGGAAGAGGTACACCAGCACCAAAGAGGTG
CTGGACGCCACCCTGATCCACCAGAGCATCACCGGCCTGTACGAGACACGGATCGACCTGTCTCAGCTGG
GAGGCGACAAAAGGCCGGCGGCCACGAAAAAGGCCGGCCAGGCAAAAAAGAAAAAGGGATCCGGAGAGGG
CAGAGGAAGTCTGCTAACATGCGGTGACGTCGAGGAGAATCCTGGCCCAACTAATCTGAGCGACATCATT
GAGAAGGAGACTGGGAAACAGCTGGTCATTCAGGAGTCCATCCTGATGCTGCCTGAGGAGGTGGAGGAAG
TGATCGGCAACAAGCCAGAGTCTGACATCCTGGTGCACACCGCCTACGACGAGTCCACAGATGAGAATGT
GATGCTGCTGACCTCTGACGCCCCCGAGTATAAGCCTTGGGCCCTGGTCATCCAGGATTCTAACGGCGAG
AATAAGATCAAGATGCTGAGCGGAGGATCCGGAGGATCTGGAGGCAGCACCAACCTGTCTGACATCATCG
AGAAGGAGACAGGCAAGCAGCTGGTCATCCAGGAGAGCATCCTGATGCTGCCCGAAGAAGTCGAAGAAGT
GATCGGAAACAAGCCTGAGAGCGATATCCTGGTCCATACCGCCTACGACGAGAGTACCGACGAAAATGTG
ATGCTGCTGACATCCGACGCCCCAGAGTATAAGCCCTGGGCTCTGGTCATCCAGGATTCCAACGGAGAGA
ACAAAATCAAAATGCTGTCTGGCGGCTCAAAAAGAACCGCCGACGGCAGCGAATTCGAGCCCAAGAAGAA
GAGGAAAGTCGGAAGCGGAGCTACTAACTTCAGCCTGCTGAAGCAGGCTGGAGACGTGGAGGAGAACCCT
GGACCTATGGTGAGCAAGGGCGAGGAGCTGTTCACCGGGGTGGTGCCCATCCTGGTCGAGCTGGACGGCG
ACGTAAACGGCCACAAGTTCAGCGTGTCCGGCGAGGGCGAGGGCGATGCCACCTACGGCAAGCTGACCCT
GAAGTTCATCTGCACCACCGGCAAGCTGCCCGTGCCCTGGCCCACCCTCGTGACCACCCTGACCTATGGA
GTGCAGTGCTTCAGCCGCTACCCCGACCACATGAAGCAGCACGACTTCTTCAAGTCCGCCATGCCCGAAG
GCTACGTCCAGGAGCGCACCATCTTCTTCAAGGACGACGGCAACTACAAGACCCGCGCCGAGGTGAAGTT
CGAGGGCGACACCCTGGTGAACCGCATCGAGCTGAAGGGCATCGACTTCAAGGAGGACGGCAACATCCTG
GGGCACAAGCTGGAGTACAACTACAACAGCCACAACGTCTATATCATGGCCGACAAGCAGAAGAACGGCA
TCAAGGTGAACTTCAAGATCCGCCACAACATCGAGGACGGCAGCGTGCAGCTCGCCGACCACTACCAGCA
GAACACCCCCATCGGCGACGGCCCCGTGCTGCTGCCCGACAACCACTACCTGAGCACCCAGTCCGCCCTG
AGCAAAGACCCCAACGAGAAGCGCGATCACATGGTCCTGCTGGAGTTCGTGACCGCCGCCGGGATCACTC
TCGGCATGGACGAGCTGTACAAGTCTGGTGGTTCTCCCAAGAAGAAAAGGAAAGTCTAAGTTTAAACCCG
CTGATCAGCCTCGACTGTGCCTTCTAGTTGCCAGCCATCTGTTGTTTGCCCCTCCCCCGTGCCTTCCTTG
ACCCTGGAAGGTGCCACTCCCACTGTCCTTTCCTAATAAAATGAGGAAATTGCATCGCATTGTCTGAGTA
GGTGTCATTCTATTCTGGGGGGTGGGGTGGGGCAGGACAGCAAGGGGGAGGATTGGGAAGAGAATAGCAG
GCATGCTGGGGATGCGGTGGGCTCTATGGCTTCTGAGGCGGAAAGAACCAGCTGGGGCTCGATACCGTCG
ACCTCTAGCTAGAGCTTGGCGTAATCATGGTCATAGATGTTTCCTGTGTGAAATTGTTATCCGCTCACAA
TTCCACACAACATACGAGCCGGAAGCATAAAGTGTAAAGCCTAGGGTGCCTAATGAGTGAGCTAACTCAC
ATTAATTGCGTTGCGCTCACTGCCCGCTTTCCAGTCGGGAAACCTGTCGTGCCAGCTGCATTAATGAATC
GGCCAACGCGCGGGGAGAGGCGGTTTGCGTATTGGGCGCTCTTCCGCTTCCTCGCTCACTGACTCGCTGC
GCTCGGTCGTTCGGCTGCGGCGAGCGGTATCAGCTCACTCAAAGGCGGTAATACGGTTATCCACAGAATC
AGGGGATAACGCAGGAAAGAACATGTGAGCAAAAGGCCAGCAAAAGGCCAGGAACCGTAAAAAGGCCGCG
TTGCTGGCGTTTTTCCATAGGCTCCGCCCCCCTGACGAGCATCACAAAAATCGACGCTCAAGTCAGAGGT
GGCGAAACCCGACAGGACTATAAAGATACCAGGCGTTTCCCCCTGGAAGCTCCCTCGTGCGCTCTCCTGT
TCCGACCCTGCCGCTTACCGGATACCTGTCCGCCTTTCTCCCTTCGGGAAGCGTGGCGCTTTCTCATAGC
TCACGCTGTAGGTATCTCAGTTCGGTGTAGGTCGTTCGCTCCAAGCTGGGCTGTGTGCACGAACCCCCCG
TTCAGCCCGACCGCTGCGCCTTATCCGGTAACTATCGTCTTGAGTCCAACCCGGTAAGACACGACTTATC
GCCACTGGCAGCAGCCACTGGTAACAGGATTAGCAGAGCGAGGTATGTAGGCGGTGCTACAGAGTTCTTG
AAGTGGTGGCCTAACTACGGCTACACTAGAAGAACAGTATTTGGTATCTGCGCTCTGCTGAAGCCAGTTA
CCTTCGGAAAAAGAGTTGGTAGCTCTTGATCCGGCAAACAAACCACCGCTGGTAGCGGTGGTTTTTTTGT
TTGCAAGCAGCAGATTACGCGCAGAAAAAAAGGATCTCAAGAAGATCCTTTGATCTTTTCTACGGGGTCT
GACGCTCAGTGGAACGAAAACTCACGTTAAGGGATTTTGGTCATGAGATTATCAAAAAGGATCTTCACCT
AGATCCTTTTAAATTAAAAATGAAGTTTTAAATCAATCTAAAGTATATATGAGTAAACTTGGTCTGACAG
TTACCAATGCTTAATCAGTGAGGCACCTATCTCAGCGATCTGTCTATTTCGTTCATCCATAGTTGCCTGA
CTCCCCGTCGTGTAGATAACTACGATACGGGAGGGCTTACCATCTGGCCCCAGTGCTGCAATGATACCGC
GAGACCCACGCTCACCGGCTCCAGATTTATCAGCAATAAACCAGCCAGCCGGAAGGGCCGAGCGCAGAAG
TGGTCCTGCAACTTTATCCGCCTCCATCCAGTCTATTAATTGTTGCCGGGAAGCTAGAGTAAGTAGTTCG
CCAGTTAATAGTTTGCGCAACGTTGTTGCCATTGCTACAGGCATCGTGGTGTCACGCTCGTCGTTTGGTA
TGGCTTCATTCAGCTCCGGTTCCCAACGATCAAGGCGAGTTACATGATCCCCCATGTTGTGCAAAAAAGC
GGTTAGCTCCTTCGGTCCTCCGATCGTTGTCAGAAGTAAGTTGGCCGCAGTGTTATCACTCATGGTTATG
GCAGCACTGCATAATTCTCTTACTGTCATGCCATCCGTAAGATGCTTTTCTGTGACTGGTGAGTACTCAA
CCAAGTCATTCTGAGAATAGTGTATGCGGCGACCGAGTTGCTCTTGCCCGGCGTCAATACGGGATAATAC
CGCGCCACATAGCAGAACTTTAAAAGTGCTCATCATTGGAAAACGTTCTTCGGGGCGAAAACTCTCAAGG
ATCTTACCGCTGTTGAGATCCAGTTCGATGTAACCCACTCGTGCACCCAACTGATCTTCAGCATCTTTTA
CTTTCACCAGCGTTTCTGGGTGAGCAAAAACAGGAAGGCAAAATGCCGCAAAAAAGGGAATAAGGGCGAC
ACGGAAATGTTGAATACTCATACTCTTCCTTTTTCAATATTATTGAAGCATTTATCAGGGTTATTGTCTC
ATGAGCGGATACATATTTGAATGTATTTAGAAAAATAAACAAATAGGGGTTCCGCGCACATTTCCCCGAA
AAGTGCCACCTGACGTCGACGGATCGGGAGATCGATCTCCCGATCCCCTAGGGTCGACTCTCAGTACAAT
CTGCTCTGATGCCGCATAGTTAAGCCAGTATCTGCTCCCTGCTTGTGTGTTGGAGGTCGCTGAGTAGTGC
GCGAGCAAAATTTAAGCTACAACAAGGCAAGGCTTGACCGACAATTGCATGAAGAATCTGCTTAGGGTTA
GGCGTTTTGCGCTGCTTCGCGATGTACGGGCCAGATATACGCGTGGATCCCTGCAGTTAATTAAAGAGGG
CCTATTTCCCATGATTCCTTCATATTTGCATATACGATACAAGGCTGTTAGAGAGATAATTAGAATTAAT
TTGACTGTAAACACAAAGATATTAGTACAAAATACGTGACGTAGAAAGTAATAATTTCTTGGGTAGTTTG
CAGTTTTAAAATTATGTTTTAAAATGGACTATCATATGCTTACCGTAACTTGAAAGTATTTCGATTTCTT
GGCTTTATATATCTTGTGGAAAGGACGAAACACCGGGTCTTCGAGAAGACCTGTTTTAGAGCTAGAAATA
GCAAGTTAAAATAAGGCTAGTCCGTTATCAACTTGAAAAAGTGGCACCGAGTCGGTGCTTTTTTTATGCA
TGGTACCGACATTGATTATTGACTAGTTATTAATAGTAATCAATTACGGGGTCATTAGTTCATAGCCCAT
ATATGGAGTTCCGCGTTACATAACTTACGGTAAATGGCCCGCCTGGCTGACCGCCCAACGACCCCCGCCC
ATTGACGTCAATAATGACGTATGTTCCCATAGTAACGCCAATAGGGACTTTCCATTGACGTCAATGGGTG
GAGTATTTACGGTAAACTGCCCACTTGGCAGTACATCAAGTGTATC
