Features (pLannotate 1.2.2; 23 found; start..end, strand, type, name):
    132..335     +  promoter       CMV promoter: human cytomegalovirus (CMV) immediate early promoter
    377..395     +  promoter       T7 promoter: promoter for bacteriophage T7 RNA polymerase
    466..1008    +  CDS            AICDA (fragment): AICDA_HUMAN - Also known as AID. Experimental evidence at protein level: Swiss-Prot protein existence level 1. Single-stranded DNA-specific cytidine deaminase. Involved in somatic hypermutation (SHM), gene conversion, and class-switch recombination (CSR) in B-lymphocytes by deaminating C to U during transcription of Ig-variable (V) and Ig-switch (S) region DNA. Required for several crucial steps of B-cell terminal differentiation necessary for efficient antibody responses (PubMed:18722174, PubMed:21385873, PubMed:21518874, PubMed:27716525). May also play a role in the epigenetic regulation of
   1054..1545    +  CDS            tadA: TADA_ECOLI - Also known as yfhC. Experimental evidence at protein level: Swiss-Prot protein existence level 1. Catalyzes the deamination of adenosine to inosine at the wobble position 34 of tRNA(Arg2). Essential for cell viability. From Escherichia coli (strain K12).
   1648..3249    +  CDS            dCas9(N): N-terminal portion of catalytically inactive Streptococcus pyogenes dCas9 carrying the D10A mutation (Zetsche et al., 2015)
   3250..5748    +  CDS            Cas9(C): C-terminal portion of Streptococcus pyogenes Cas9 (Zetsche et al., 2015)
   5749..5796    +  CDS            nucleoplasmin NLS: bipartite nuclear localization signal from nucleoplasmin
   6139..6387    +  CDS            UGI: UNGI_BPPB2 - Experimental evidence at protein level: Swiss-Prot protein existence level 1. This protein binds specifically and reversibly to the host uracil-DNA glycosylase, preventing removal of uracil residues from PBS2 DNA by the host uracil-excision repair system. From Bacillus phage PBS2 (Bacteriophage PBS2).
   6517..7233    +  CDS            EGFP: EGFP is a basic (constitutively fluorescent) green fluorescent protein published in 1996, derived from Aequorea victoria. It is reported to be a rapidly-maturing weak dimer with moderate acid sensitivity.
   7295..7519    +  polyA_signal   bGH poly(A) signal: bovine growth hormone polyadenylation signal
   7523..7544    +  promoter       SV40 promoter (fragment): SV40 enhancer and early promoter
   7549..7565    +  misc_feature   MCS (fragment): pBluescript multiple cloning site
   7614..7630    -  protein_bind   lac operator: The lac repressor binds to the lac operator to inhibit transcription in E. coli. This inhibition can be relieved by adding lactose or isopropyl-β-D-thiogalactopyranoside (IPTG). lac repressor encoded by lacI
   7638..7668    -  promoter       lac promoter: promoter for the E. coli lac operon
   7683..7704    -  protein_bind   CAP binding site: CAP binding activates transcription in the presence of cAMP. E. coli catabolite activator protein
   7717..7809    -  CDS            lacI (fragment): lac repressor; lacI; The lac repressor binds to the lac operator to inhibit transcription in E. coli. This inhibition can be relieved by adding lactose or isopropyl-β-D-thiogalactopyranoside (IPTG).
   7992..8580    -  rep_origin     ori: high-copy-number ColE1/pMB1/pBR322/pUC origin of replication
   8751..9611    -  CDS            AmpR: β-lactamase; bla; confers resistance to ampicillin, carbenicillin, and related antibiotics
   9612..9716    -  promoter       AmpR promoter: bla
   9787..9831    -  misc_feature   bom (fragment): basis of mobility region from pBR322
  10006..10246   +  promoter       U6 promoter: RNA polymerase III promoter for human U6 snRNA
  10273..10348   +  misc_RNA       gRNA scaffold: guide RNA scaffold for the Streptococcus pyogenes CRISPR/Cas9 system
  10444..131     +  enhancer       CMV enhancer (across the origin): human cytomegalovirus immediate early enhancer
>Addgene plasmid #196098 | eA&C-BEmax | depositor full sequence | sequence record 479451 | Depositor Sequence
ATATGCCAAGTACGCCCCCTATTGACGTCAATGACGGTAAATGGCCCGCCTGGCATTATGCCCAGTACAT
GACCTTATGGGACTTTCCTACTTGGCAGTACATCTACGTATTAGTCATCGCTATTACCATGGTGATGCGG
TTTTGGCAGTACATCAATGGGCGTGGATAGCGGTTTGACTCACGGGGATTTCCAAGTCTCCACCCCATTG
ACGTCAATGGGAGTTTGTTTTGGCACCAAAATCAACGGGACTTTCCAAAATGTCGTAACAACTCCGCCCC
ATTGACGCAAATGGGCGGTAGGCGTGTACGGTGGGAGGTCTATATAAGCAGAGCTGGTTTAGTGAACCGT
CAGATCCGCTAGAGATCCGCGGCCGCTAATACGACTCACTATAGGGAGAGCCGCCACCATGAAACGGACA
GCCGACGGAAGCGAGTTCGAGTCACCAAAGAAGAAGCGGAAAGTCGACAGCCTGCTGATGAACCGGAGAA
AGTTCCTGTATCAGTTTAAGAATGTGAGGTGGGCAAAGGGCAGGCGCGAGACCTACCTGTGCTATGTGGT
GAAGCGGAGAGATAGCGCCACATCTTTCAGCCTGGACTTTGGCTACCTGCGGAACAAGAATGGCTGCCAC
GTGGAGCTGCTGTTTCTGAGATACATCTCCGACTGGGATCTGGACCCAGGCAGGTGTTATCGCGTGACCT
GGTTCACATCCTGGTCTCCCTGCTACGATTGTGCCCGGCACGTGGCCGACTTTCTGAGAGGCAACCCTAA
TCTGTCTCTGAGGATCTTCACCGCCCGCCTGTATTTTTGCGAGGATAGGAAGGCCGAGCCAGAGGGACTG
AGGCGCCTGCACAGGGCCGGCGTGCAGATCGCCATCATGACATTCAAGGACTACTTTTATTGTTGGAACA
CCTTCGTGGAGAATCACGAGCGGACATTTAAGGCCTGGGAGGGACTGCACGAGAACTCCGTGCGGCTGTC
TAGACAGCTGCGGAGAATCCTGCTGCCAGAGGCCGCCGCCAAGGAAGCTGCCGCCAAGGAGGCCGCCGCC
AAGTCTGAGGTGGAGTTTTCCCACGAGTACTGGATGAGACATGCCCTGACCCTGGCCAAGAGGGCACGGG
ATGAGAGGGAGGTGCCTGTGGGAGCCGTGCTGGTGCTGAACAATAGAGTGATCGGCGAGGGCTGGAACAG
AGCCATCGGCCTGCACGACCCAACAGCCCATGCCGAAATTATGGCCCTGAGACAGGGCGGCCTGGTCATG
CAGAACTACAGACTGATTGACGCCACCCTGTACGTGACATTCGAGCCTTGCGTGATGTGCGCCGGCGCCA
TGATCCACTCTAGGATCGGCCGCGTGGTGTTTGGCGTGAGGAACTCAAAAAGAGGCGCCGCAGGCTCCCT
GATGAACGTGCTGAACTACCCCGGCATGAATCACCGCGTCGAAATTACCGAGGGAATCCTGGCAGATGAA
TGTGCCGCCCTGCTGTGCGATTTCTATCGGATGCCTAGACAGGTGTTCAATGCTCAGAAGAAGGCCCAGA
GCTCCATCAACTCCGGAGGATCTAGCGGAGGCTCCTCTGGCTCTGAGACACCTGGCACAAGCGAGAGCGC
AACACCTGAAAGCAGCGGGGGCAGCAGCGGGGGGTCAGACAAGAAGTACAGCATCGGCCTGGCCATCGGC
ACCAACTCTGTGGGCTGGGCCGTGATCACCGACGAGTACAAGGTGCCCAGCAAGAAATTCAAGGTGCTGG
GCAACACCGACCGGCACAGCATCAAGAAGAACCTGATCGGAGCCCTGCTGTTCGACAGCGGCGAAACAGC
CGAGGCCACCCGGCTGAAGAGAACCGCCAGAAGAAGATACACCAGACGGAAGAACCGGATCTGCTATCTG
CAAGAGATCTTCAGCAACGAGATGGCCAAGGTGGACGACAGCTTCTTCCACAGACTGGAAGAGTCCTTCC
TGGTGGAAGAGGATAAGAAGCACGAGCGGCACCCCATCTTCGGCAACATCGTGGACGAGGTGGCCTACCA
CGAGAAGTACCCCACCATCTACCACCTGAGAAAGAAACTGGTGGACAGCACCGACAAGGCCGACCTGCGG
CTGATCTATCTGGCCCTGGCCCACATGATCAAGTTCCGGGGCCACTTCCTGATCGAGGGCGACCTGAACC
CCGACAACAGCGACGTGGACAAGCTGTTCATCCAGCTGGTGCAGACCTACAACCAGCTGTTCGAGGAAAA
CCCCATCAACGCCAGCGGCGTGGACGCCAAGGCCATCCTGTCTGCCAGACTGAGCAAGAGCAGACGGCTG
GAAAATCTGATCGCCCAGCTGCCCGGCGAGAAGAAGAATGGCCTGTTCGGAAACCTGATTGCCCTGAGCC
TGGGCCTGACCCCCAACTTCAAGAGCAACTTCGACCTGGCCGAGGATGCCAAACTGCAGCTGAGCAAGGA
CACCTACGACGACGACCTGGACAACCTGCTGGCCCAGATCGGCGACCAGTACGCCGACCTGTTTCTGGCC
GCCAAGAACCTGTCCGACGCCATCCTGCTGAGCGACATCCTGAGAGTGAACACCGAGATCACCAAGGCCC
CCCTGAGCGCCTCTATGATCAAGAGATACGACGAGCACCACCAGGACCTGACCCTGCTGAAAGCTCTCGT
GCGGCAGCAGCTGCCTGAGAAGTACAAAGAGATTTTCTTCGACCAGAGCAAGAACGGCTACGCCGGCTAC
ATTGACGGCGGAGCCAGCCAGGAAGAGTTCTACAAGTTCATCAAGCCCATCCTGGAAAAGATGGACGGCA
CCGAGGAACTGCTCGTGAAGCTGAACAGAGAGGACCTGCTGCGGAAGCAGCGGACCTTCGACAACGGCAG
CATCCCCCACCAGATCCACCTGGGAGAGCTGCACGCCATTCTGCGGCGGCAGGAAGATTTTTACCCATTC
CTGAAGGACAACCGGGAAAAGATCGAGAAGATCCTGACCTTCCGCATCCCCTACTACGTGGGCCCTCTGG
CCAGGGGAAACAGCAGATTCGCCTGGATGACCAGAAAGAGCGAGGAAACCATCACCCCCTGGAACTTCGA
GGAAGTGGTGGACAAGGGCGCTTCCGCCCAGAGCTTCATCGAGCGGATGACCAACTTCGATAAGAACCTG
CCCAACGAGAAGGTGCTGCCCAAGCACAGCCTGCTGTACGAGTACTTCACCGTGTATAACGAGCTGACCA
AAGTGAAATACGTGACCGAGGGAATGAGAAAGCCCGCCTTCCTGAGCGGCGAGCAGAAAAAGGCCATCGT
GGACCTGCTGTTCAAGACCAACCGGAAAGTGACCGTGAAGCAGCTGAAAGAGGACTACTTCAAGAAAATC
GAGTGCTTCGACTCCGTGGAAATCTCCGGCGTGGAAGATCGGTTCAACGCCTCCCTGGGCACATACCACG
ATCTGCTGAAAATTATCAAGGACAAGGACTTCCTGGACAATGAGGAAAACGAGGACATTCTGGAAGATAT
CGTGCTGACCCTGACACTGTTTGAGGACAGAGAGATGATCGAGGAACGGCTGAAAACCTATGCCCACCTG
TTCGACGACAAAGTGATGAAGCAGCTGAAGCGGCGGAGATACACCGGCTGGGGCAGGCTGAGCCGGAAGC
TGATCAACGGCATCCGGGACAAGCAGTCCGGCAAGACAATCCTGGATTTCCTGAAGTCCGACGGCTTCGC
CAACAGAAACTTCATGCAGCTGATCCACGACGACAGCCTGACCTTTAAAGAGGACATCCAGAAAGCCCAG
GTGTCCGGCCAGGGCGATAGCCTGCACGAGCACATTGCCAATCTGGCCGGCAGCCCCGCCATTAAGAAGG
GCATCCTGCAGACAGTGAAGGTGGTGGACGAGCTCGTGAAAGTGATGGGCCGGCACAAGCCCGAGAACAT
CGTGATCGAAATGGCCAGAGAGAACCAGACCACCCAGAAGGGACAGAAGAACAGCCGCGAGAGAATGAAG
CGGATCGAAGAGGGCATCAAAGAGCTGGGCAGCCAGATCCTGAAAGAACACCCCGTGGAAAACACCCAGC
TGCAGAACGAGAAGCTGTACCTGTACTACCTGCAGAATGGGCGGGATATGTACGTGGACCAGGAACTGGA
CATCAACCGGCTGTCCGACTACGATGTGGACCATATCGTGCCTCAGAGCTTTCTGAAGGACGACTCCATC
GACAACAAGGTGCTGACCAGAAGCGACAAGAACCGGGGCAAGAGCGACAACGTGCCCTCCGAAGAGGTCG
TGAAGAAGATGAAGAACTACTGGCGGCAGCTGCTGAACGCCAAGCTGATTACCCAGAGAAAGTTCGACAA
TCTGACCAAGGCCGAGAGAGGCGGCCTGAGCGAACTGGATAAGGCCGGCTTCATCAAGAGACAGCTGGTG
GAAACCCGGCAGATCACAAAGCACGTGGCACAGATCCTGGACTCCCGGATGAACACTAAGTACGACGAGA
ATGACAAGCTGATCCGGGAAGTGAAAGTGATCACCCTGAAGTCCAAGCTGGTGTCCGATTTCCGGAAGGA
TTTCCAGTTTTACAAAGTGCGCGAGATCAACAACTACCACCACGCCCACGACGCCTACCTGAACGCCGTC
GTGGGAACCGCCCTGATCAAAAAGTACCCTAAGCTGGAAAGCGAGTTCGTGTACGGCGACTACAAGGTGT
ACGACGTGCGGAAGATGATCGCCAAGAGCGAGCAGGAAATCGGCAAGGCTACCGCCAAGTACTTCTTCTA
CAGCAACATCATGAACTTTTTCAAGACCGAGATTACCCTGGCCAACGGCGAGATCCGGAAGCGGCCTCTG
ATCGAGACAAACGGCGAAACCGGGGAGATCGTGTGGGATAAGGGCCGGGATTTTGCCACCGTGCGGAAAG
TGCTGAGCATGCCCCAAGTGAATATCGTGAAAAAGACCGAGGTGCAGACAGGCGGCTTCAGCAAAGAGTC
TATCCTGCCCAAGAGGAACAGCGATAAGCTGATCGCCAGAAAGAAGGACTGGGACCCTAAGAAGTACGGC
GGCTTCGACAGCCCCACCGTGGCCTATTCTGTGCTGGTGGTGGCCAAAGTGGAAAAGGGCAAGTCCAAGA
AACTGAAGAGTGTGAAAGAGCTGCTGGGGATCACCATCATGGAAAGAAGCAGCTTCGAGAAGAATCCCAT
CGACTTTCTGGAAGCCAAGGGCTACAAAGAAGTGAAAAAGGACCTGATCATCAAGCTGCCTAAGTACTCC
CTGTTCGAGCTGGAAAACGGCCGGAAGAGAATGCTGGCCTCTGCCGGCGAACTGCAGAAGGGAAACGAAC
TGGCCCTGCCCTCCAAATATGTGAACTTCCTGTACCTGGCCAGCCACTATGAGAAGCTGAAGGGCTCCCC
CGAGGATAATGAGCAGAAACAGCTGTTTGTGGAACAGCACAAGCACTACCTGGACGAGATCATCGAGCAG
ATCAGCGAGTTCTCCAAGAGAGTGATCCTGGCCGACGCTAATCTGGACAAAGTGCTGTCCGCCTACAACA
AGCACCGGGATAAGCCCATCAGAGAGCAGGCCGAGAATATCATCCACCTGTTTACCCTGACCAATCTGGG
AGCCCCTGCCGCCTTCAAGTACTTTGACACCACCATCGACCGGAAGAGGTACACCAGCACCAAAGAGGTG
CTGGACGCCACCCTGATCCACCAGAGCATCACCGGCCTGTACGAGACACGGATCGACCTGTCTCAGCTGG
GAGGCGACAAAAGGCCGGCGGCCACGAAAAAGGCCGGCCAGGCAAAAAAGAAAAAGGGATCCGGAGAGGG
CAGAGGAAGTCTGCTAACATGCGGTGACGTCGAGGAGAATCCTGGCCCAACTAATCTGAGCGACATCATT
GAGAAGGAGACTGGGAAACAGCTGGTCATTCAGGAGTCCATCCTGATGCTGCCTGAGGAGGTGGAGGAAG
TGATCGGCAACAAGCCAGAGTCTGACATCCTGGTGCACACCGCCTACGACGAGTCCACAGATGAGAATGT
GATGCTGCTGACCTCTGACGCCCCCGAGTATAAGCCTTGGGCCCTGGTCATCCAGGATTCTAACGGCGAG
AATAAGATCAAGATGCTGAGCGGAGGATCCGGAGGATCTGGAGGCAGCACCAACCTGTCTGACATCATCG
AGAAGGAGACAGGCAAGCAGCTGGTCATCCAGGAGAGCATCCTGATGCTGCCCGAAGAAGTCGAAGAAGT
GATCGGAAACAAGCCTGAGAGCGATATCCTGGTCCATACCGCCTACGACGAGAGTACCGACGAAAATGTG
ATGCTGCTGACATCCGACGCCCCAGAGTATAAGCCCTGGGCTCTGGTCATCCAGGATTCCAACGGAGAGA
ACAAAATCAAAATGCTGTCTGGCGGCTCAAAAAGAACCGCCGACGGCAGCGAATTCGAGCCCAAGAAGAA
GAGGAAAGTCGGAAGCGGAGCTACTAACTTCAGCCTGCTGAAGCAGGCTGGAGACGTGGAGGAGAACCCT
GGACCTATGGTGAGCAAGGGCGAGGAGCTGTTCACCGGGGTGGTGCCCATCCTGGTCGAGCTGGACGGCG
ACGTAAACGGCCACAAGTTCAGCGTGTCCGGCGAGGGCGAGGGCGATGCCACCTACGGCAAGCTGACCCT
GAAGTTCATCTGCACCACCGGCAAGCTGCCCGTGCCCTGGCCCACCCTCGTGACCACCCTGACCTATGGA
GTGCAGTGCTTCAGCCGCTACCCCGACCACATGAAGCAGCACGACTTCTTCAAGTCCGCCATGCCCGAAG
GCTACGTCCAGGAGCGCACCATCTTCTTCAAGGACGACGGCAACTACAAGACCCGCGCCGAGGTGAAGTT
CGAGGGCGACACCCTGGTGAACCGCATCGAGCTGAAGGGCATCGACTTCAAGGAGGACGGCAACATCCTG
GGGCACAAGCTGGAGTACAACTACAACAGCCACAACGTCTATATCATGGCCGACAAGCAGAAGAACGGCA
TCAAGGTGAACTTCAAGATCCGCCACAACATCGAGGACGGCAGCGTGCAGCTCGCCGACCACTACCAGCA
GAACACCCCCATCGGCGACGGCCCCGTGCTGCTGCCCGACAACCACTACCTGAGCACCCAGTCCGCCCTG
AGCAAAGACCCCAACGAGAAGCGCGATCACATGGTCCTGCTGGAGTTCGTGACCGCCGCCGGGATCACTC
TCGGCATGGACGAGCTGTACAAGTCTGGTGGTTCTCCCAAGAAGAAAAGGAAAGTCTAAGTTTAAACCCG
CTGATCAGCCTCGACTGTGCCTTCTAGTTGCCAGCCATCTGTTGTTTGCCCCTCCCCCGTGCCTTCCTTG
ACCCTGGAAGGTGCCACTCCCACTGTCCTTTCCTAATAAAATGAGGAAATTGCATCGCATTGTCTGAGTA
GGTGTCATTCTATTCTGGGGGGTGGGGTGGGGCAGGACAGCAAGGGGGAGGATTGGGAAGACAATAGCAG
GCATGCTGGGGATGCGGTGGGCTCTATGGCTTCTGAGGCGGAAAGAACCAGCTGGGGCTCGATACCGTCG
ACCTCTAGCTAGAGCTTGGCGTAATCATGGTCATAGCTGTTTCCTGTGTGAAATTGTTATCCGCTCACAA
TTCCACACAACATACGAGCCGGAAGCATAAAGTGTAAAGCCTAGGGTGCCTAATGAGTGAGCTAACTCAC
ATTAATTGCGTTGCGCTCACTGCCCGCTTTCCAGTCGGGAAACCTGTCGTGCCAGCTGCATTAATGAATC
GGCCAACGCGCGGGGAGAGGCGGTTTGCGTATTGGGCGCTCTTCCGCTTCCTCGCTCACTGACTCGCTGC
GCTCGGTCGTTCGGCTGCGGCGAGCGGTATCAGCTCACTCAAAGGCGGTAATACGGTTATCCACAGAATC
AGGGGATAACGCAGGAAAGAACATGTGAGCAAAAGGCCAGCAAAAGGCCAGGAACCGTAAAAAGGCCGCG
TTGCTGGCGTTTTTCCATAGGCTCCGCCCCCCTGACGAGCATCACAAAAATCGACGCTCAAGTCAGAGGT
GGCGAAACCCGACAGGACTATAAAGATACCAGGCGTTTCCCCCTGGAAGCTCCCTCGTGCGCTCTCCTGT
TCCGACCCTGCCGCTTACCGGATACCTGTCCGCCTTTCTCCCTTCGGGAAGCGTGGCGCTTTCTCATAGC
TCACGCTGTAGGTATCTCAGTTCGGTGTAGGTCGTTCGCTCCAAGCTGGGCTGTGTGCACGAACCCCCCG
TTCAGCCCGACCGCTGCGCCTTATCCGGTAACTATCGTCTTGAGTCCAACCCGGTAAGACACGACTTATC
GCCACTGGCAGCAGCCACTGGTAACAGGATTAGCAGAGCGAGGTATGTAGGCGGTGCTACAGAGTTCTTG
AAGTGGTGGCCTAACTACGGCTACACTAGAAGAACAGTATTTGGTATCTGCGCTCTGCTGAAGCCAGTTA
CCTTCGGAAAAAGAGTTGGTAGCTCTTGATCCGGCAAACAAACCACCGCTGGTAGCGGTGGTTTTTTTGT
TTGCAAGCAGCAGATTACGCGCAGAAAAAAAGGATCTCAAGAAGATCCTTTGATCTTTTCTACGGGGTCT
GACACTCAGTGGAACGAAAACTCACGTTAAGGGATTTTGGTCATGAGATTATCAAAAAGGATCTTCACCT
AGATCCTTTTAAATTAAAAATGAAGTTTTAAATCAATCTAAAGTATATATGAGTAAACTTGGTCTGACAG
TTACCAATGCTTAATCAGTGAGGCACCTATCTCAGCGATCTGTCTATTTCGTTCATCCATAGTTGCCTGA
CTCCCCGTCGTGTAGATAACTACGATACGGGAGGGCTTACCATCTGGCCCCAGTGCTGCAATGATACCGC
GAGACCCACGCTCACCGGCTCCAGATTTATCAGCAATAAACCAGCCAGCCGGAAGGGCCGAGCGCAGAAG
TGGTCCTGCAACTTTATCCGCCTCCATCCAGTCTATTAATTGTTGCCGGGAAGCTAGAGTAAGTAGTTCG
CCAGTTAATAGTTTGCGCAACGTTGTTGCCATTGCTACAGGCATCGTGGTGTCACGCTCGTCGTTTGGTA
TGGCTTCATTCAGCTCCGGTTCCCAACGATCAAGGCGAGTTACATGATCCCCCATGTTGTGCAAAAAAGC
GGTTAGCTCCTTCGGTCCTCCGATCGTTGTCAGAAGTAAGTTGGCCGCAGTGTTATCACTCATGGTTATG
GCAGCACTGCATAATTCTCTTACTGTCATGCCATCCGTAAGATGCTTTTCTGTGACTGGTGAGTACTCAA
CCAAGTCATTCTGAGAATAGTGTATGCGGCGACCGAGTTGCTCTTGCCCGGCGTCAATACGGGATAATAC
CGCGCCACATAGCAGAACTTTAAAAGTGCTCATCATTGGAAAACGTTCTTCGGGGCGAAAACTCTCAAGG
ATCTTACCGCTGTTGAGATCCAGTTCGATGTAACCCACTCGTGCACCCAACTGATCTTCAGCATCTTTTA
CTTTCACCAGCGTTTCTGGGTGAGCAAAAACAGGAAGGCAAAATGCCGCAAAAAAGGGAATAAGGGCGAC
ACGGAAATGTTGAATACTCATACTCTTCCTTTTTCAATATTATTGAAGCATTTATCAGGGTTATTGTCTC
ATGAGCGGATACATATTTGAATGTATTTAGAAAAATAAACAAATAGGGGTTCCGCGCACATTTCCCCGAA
AAGTGCCACCTGACGTCGACGGATCGGGAGATCGATCTCCCGATCCCCTAGGGTCGACTCTCAGTACAAT
CTGCTCTGATGCCGCATAGTTAAGCCAGTATCTGCTCCCTGCTTGTGTGTTGGAGGTCGCTGAGTAGTGC
GCGAGCAAAATTTAAGCTACAACAAGGCAAGGCTTGACCGACAATTGCATGAAGAATCTGCTTAGGGTTA
GGCGTTTTGCGCTGCTTCGCGATGTACGGGCCAGATATACGCGTGGATCCCTGCAGTTAATTAAAGAGGG
CCTATTTCCCATGATTCCTTCATATTTGCATATACGATACAAGGCTGTTAGAGAGATAATTAGAATTAAT
TTGACTGTAAACACAAAGATATTAGTACAAAATACGTGACGTAGAAAGTAATAATTTCTTGGGTAGTTTG
CAGTTTTAAAATTATGTTTTAAAATGGACTATCATATGCTTACCGTAACTTGAAAGTATTTCGATTTCTT
GGCTTTATATATCTTGTGGAAAGGACGAAACACCGGGTCTTCGAGAAGACCTGTTTTAGAGCTAGAAATA
GCAAGTTAAAATAAGGCTAGTCCGTTATCAACTTGAAAAAGTGGCACCGAGTCGGTGCTTTTTTTATGCA
TGGTACCGACATTGATTATTGACTAGTTATTAATAGTAATCAATTACGGGGTCATTAGTTCATAGCCCAT
ATATTGAGTTCCGCGTTACATAACTTACGGTAAATGGCCCGCCTGGCTGACCGCCCAACGACCCCCGCCC
ATTGACGTCAATAATGACGTATGTTCCCATAGTAACGCCAATAGGGACTTTCCATTGACGTCAATGGGTG
GAGTATTTACGGTAAACTGCCCACTTGGCAGTACATCAAGTGTATC
